Addgene plasmid #229380: pXTK143 [Linker_MCS-L8_PartType4]
Purpose: XanthoMoClo Golden Gate Part Plasmid for cloning, contains Linker_MCS-L8_PartType4
Depositing lab: Michael Springer. Depositing organization: Harvard Medical School. Publication: XanthoMoClo horizontal line A Robust Modular Cloning Genetic Toolkit for the Genera Xanthobacter and Roseixanthobacter. Soltysiak MPM, Ory ALH, Lee AD, Christophersen CE, Jalihal AP, Springer M. ACS Synth Biol. 2025 Apr 18;14(4):1173-1190. doi: 10.1021/acssynbio.4c00806. Epub 2025 Mar 13. PubMed 40080684.
Backbone
  Vector backbone: pXTK
  Vector type: Bacterial Expression
Growth in bacteria
  Bacterial resistance: Ampicillin, 100 μg/mL
  Growth temperature: 37°C
  Growth strain: DH5alpha
  Copy number: Low Copy
Gene/Insert
  Gene/Insert name: MCS-L8 Linker (alt name: Linker_MCS-L8_PartType4)
  Species: Synthetic
  Cloning method: Restriction Enzyme; 5′ cloning site unknown (unknown if destroyed)
Terms and licenses: Academic/Nonprofit Terms; Industry Terms: Not Available to Industry
How to cite: pXTK143 [Linker_MCS-L8_PartType4] was a gift from Michael Springer (Addgene plasmid # 229380 ; http://n2t.net/addgene:229380 ; RRID:Addgene_229380)
