[The description below was written by a language model from this plasmid's Addgene catalogue record and pLannotate feature annotations shown in this document.]
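Description:
pXTK143 [Linker_MCS-L8_PartType4] is a small (about 1.8 kb) part plasmid from the XanthoMoClo toolkit, a Golden Gate/modular cloning system developed for genetic work in the bacterial genera Xanthobacter and Roseixanthobacter. It is built on the minimal pXTK backbone and is catalogued as a bacterial expression vector, although it serves as a storage and donor plasmid for a single standardized part rather than as an expression construct in its own right. The annotated backbone consists of a ColE1/pMB1-type origin of replication, a TEM beta-lactamase gene (bla) driven by its native AmpR promoter for ampicillin selection in E. coli, and a bacteriophage fd terminator immediately downstream of bla that limits read-through from the resistance cassette. The catalogue lists the plasmid as low copy, whereas the automated annotation labels the origin as the high-copy pUC-family type. The record does not resolve this discrepancy.

The payload is a synthetic linker, MCS-L8, formatted as a Type 4 part in the toolkit's hierarchy. The only feature detected in the insert region is a short (roughly 57 bp) pUC18/19-style multiple cloning site on the reverse strand, consistent with a linker that places a set of conventional restriction sites at the Type 4 position of an assembled construct. In modular cloning schemes, such parts are released by a Type IIS restriction enzyme with defined overhangs and ligated in fixed order with neighbouring part types. The specific enzyme, the overhangs and the meaning of the "L8" designation are not stated in the record. No promoter, coding sequence or reporter is associated with the insert, so the plasmid's use is as a building block for assembling higher-level XanthoMoClo vectors.
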