Features (pLannotate 1.2.2; 5 found; start..end, strand, type, name):
      1..589     +  rep_origin     ori: high-copy-number ColE1/pMB1/pBR322/pUC origin of replication
    628..684     -  misc_feature   MCS: pUC18/19 multiple cloning site
    762..853     +  promoter       AmpR promoter: bla
    854..1711    +  CDS            bla: BLAT_ECOLX - Experimental evidence at protein level: Swiss-Prot protein existence level 1. TEM-type are the most prevalent beta-lactamases in enterobacteria; they hydrolyze the beta-lactam bond in susceptible beta-lactam antibiotics, thus conferring resistance to penicillins and cephalosporins. TEM-3 and TEM-4 are capable of hydrolyzing cefotaxime and ceftazidime. TEM-5 is capable of hydrolyzing ceftazidime. TEM-6 is capable of hydrolyzing ceftazidime and aztreonam. TEM-8/CAZ-2, TEM- 16/CAZ-7 and TEM-24/CAZ-6 are markedly active against ceftazidime. IRT- 4 shows resistance to beta-lactamase in
   1718..1757    +  terminator     fd terminator: central terminator from bacteriophage fd (Otsuka and Kunisawa, 1982)
>Addgene plasmid #229380 | pXTK143 [Linker_MCS-L8_PartType4] | addgene full sequence | sequence record 464862 | Addgene NGS Result
TTGAGATCCTTTTTTTCTGCGCGTAATCTGCTGCTTGCAAACAAAAAAACCACCGCTACCAGCGGTGGTT
TGTTTGCCGGATCAAGAGCTACCAACTCTTTTTCCGAAGGTAACTGGCTTCAGCAGAGCGCAGATACCAA
ATACTGTTCTTCTAGTGTAGCCGTAGTTAGGCCACCACTTCAAGAACTCTGTAGCACCGCCTACATACCT
CGCTCTGCTAATCCTGTTACCAGTGGCTGCTGCCAGTGGCGATAAGTCGTGTCTTACCGGGTTGGACTCA
AGACGATAGTTACCGGATAAGGCGCAGCGGTCGGGCTGAACGGGGGGTTCGTGCACACAGCCCAGCTTGG
AGCGAACGACCTACACCGAACTGAGATACCTACAGCGTGAGCTATGAGAAAGCGCCACGCTTCCCGAAGG
GAGAAAGGCGGACAGGTATCCGGTAAGCGGCAGGGTCGGAACAGGAGAGCGCACGAGGGAGCTTCCAGGG
GGAAACGCCTGGTATCTTTATAGTCCTGTCGGGTTTCGCCACCTCTGACTTGAGCGTCGATTTTTGTGAT
GCTCGTCAGGGGGGCGGAGCCTATGGAAAAACGCCAGCAACGCGAGTCGGTCTCTTGGCGCGGCCGCAAG
CTTGCATGCCTGCAGGTCGACTCTAGAGGATCCCCGGGTACCGAGCTCGAATTCGCGCGGCCGCGGCCTA
GGCGGCCAACGTGAGACCAGAGTAGCCCGCCTAATGAGCGGGCTTTTTTTTAATTCCCCTATTTGTTTAT
TTTTCTAAATACATTCAAATATGTATCCGCTCATGAGACAATAACCCTGATAAATGCTTCAATAATATTG
AAAAAGGAAGAGTATGAGCATTCAGCATTTTCGTGTGGCGCTGATTCCGTTTTTTGCGGCGTTTTGCCTG
CCGGTGTTTGCGCATCCGGAAACCCTGGTGAAAGTGAAAGATGCGGAAGATCAACTGGGTGCGCGCGTGG
GCTATATTGAACTGGATCTGAACAGCGGCAAAATTCTGGAATCTTTTCGTCCGGAAGAACGTTTTCCGAT
GATGAGCACCTTTAAAGTGCTGCTGTGCGGTGCGGTTCTGAGCCGTGTGGATGCGGGCCAGGAACAACTG
GGCCGTCGTATTCATTATAGCCAGAACGATCTGGTGGAATATAGCCCGGTGACCGAAAAACATCTGACCG
ATGGCATGACCGTGCGTGAACTGTGCAGCGCGGCGATTACCATGAGCGATAACACCGCGGCGAACCTGCT
GCTGACGACCATTGGCGGTCCGAAAGAACTGACCGCGTTTCTGCATAACATGGGCGATCATGTGACCCGT
CTGGATCGTTGGGAACCGGAACTGAACGAAGCGATTCCGAACGATGAACGTGATACCACCATGCCGGCAG
CAATGGCGACCACCCTGCGTAAACTGCTGACGGGTGAGCTGCTGACCCTGGCAAGCCGCCAGCAACTGAT
TGATTGGATGGAAGCGGATAAAGTGGCGGGTCCGCTGCTGCGTAGCGCGCTGCCGGCTGGCTGGTTTATT
GCGGATAAAAGCGGTGCGGGCGAACGTGGCAGCCGTGGCATTATTGCGGCGCTGGGCCCGGATGGTAAAC
CGAGCCGTATTGTGGTGATTTATACCACCGGCAGCCAGGCGACGATGGATGAACGTAACCGTCAGATTGC
GGAAATTGGCGCGAGCCTGATTAAACATTGGTAAACCGATACAATTAAAGGCTCCTTTTGGAGCCTTTTT
TTTTGGACGACCCTTGTCAGATCAAAGGATCTTC
